Addgene plasmid #181794: pDonor14-AcHELIX-KanR (CJT96)
Purpose: pDonor for AcHELIX containing 14bp of spacing between the I-AniI site and LE/RE using ShCAST flanking sequence and encoding a kanamycin resistance gene as cargo
Depositing lab: Benjamin Kleinstiver. Depositing organization: Massachusetts General Hospital. Publication: Precise cut-and-paste DNA insertion using engineered type V-K CRISPR-associated transposases. Tou CJ, Orr B, Kleinstiver BP. Nat Biotechnol. 2023 Jan 2. doi: 10.1038/s41587-022-01574-x. PubMed 36593413.
Backbone
  Vector backbone: pUC19, R6K origin of replication
  Vector type: Bacterial Expression
Growth in bacteria
  Bacterial resistance: Kanamycin, 50 μg/mL
  Growth temperature: 37°C
  Growth strain: Pir1
  Copy number: Low Copy
Gene/Insert
  Gene/Insert name: KanR, R6K origin of replication
  Species: Synthetic
  Cloning method: Gibson Cloning
  Sequencing primers: 5′ ctgacgccgttggatacaccaagg; 3′ ttgagtgacacaggaacacttaac
Terms and licenses: Academic/Nonprofit Terms; Industry Terms: Not Available to Industry
Depositor comments: Please visit https://www.biorxiv.org/content/10.1101/2022.01.07.475005v1 for bioRxiv preprint.
How to cite: pDonor14-AcHELIX-KanR (CJT96) was a gift from Benjamin Kleinstiver (Addgene plasmid # 181794 ; http://n2t.net/addgene:181794 ; RRID:Addgene_181794)
