[The description below was written by a language model from this plasmid's Addgene catalogue record and pLannotate feature annotations shown in this document.]
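Description:
pDonor14-AcHELIX-KanR (CJT96) is a small (about 3 kb) bacterial donor plasmid for AcHELIX, an engineered type V-K CRISPR-associated transposase system developed for precise cut-and-paste DNA insertion. The backbone is listed as pUC19-derived, but only short remnants of the ColE1/pUC origin and the pBR322 bom region are annotated. Replication depends instead on an R6K γ origin, which needs the pi initiator protein supplied in trans. The plasmid is therefore maintained at low copy in a pir-expressing strain such as Pir1 and cannot replicate in ordinary hosts. That conditional replication is useful in a transposition donor, because kanamycin resistance in a non-permissive recipient can indicate that the cargo has moved to a new site. Selection is by kanamycin.

The cargo is a neo/nptII kanamycin resistance gene, preceded by a fragment of Tn5 transposase coding sequence that is probably carried over from the source of the cassette. It is bracketed by a full FRT site and a minimal FRT site, which would allow FLP-mediated excision of the marker. According to the catalogue entry, the transposon left and right ends (LE/RE) are each placed 14 bp from an I-AniI homing endonuclease site, with ShCAST-derived flanking sequence filling the gap. This spacing is the variable that gives the construct its name. Neither the transposon ends nor the I-AniI sites were recognised by the automated annotation, so their positions cannot be read from the feature table. Other annotated elements include an incP oriT for conjugative transfer, rrnB T1 and lambda t0 terminators, and small fragments of a chloramphenicol resistance gene and the AmpR promoter, which are likely cloning leftovers.
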