Features (pLannotate 1.2.2; 12 found; start..end, strand, type, name):
    252..360     -  oriT           oriT: incP origin of transfer
    808..855     -  protein_bind   FRT: FLP-mediated recombination occurs in the 8-bp core sequence TCTAGAAA (Turan and Bode, 2011). FLP recombinase from the Saccharomyces cerevisiae 2μ plasmid
    914..1210    +  CDS            tnpA (fragment): TN5P_ECOLX - Also known as tnp. Experimental evidence at protein level: Swiss-Prot protein existence level 1. Mediates transposition of transposon Tn5 by a 'cut and paste' mechanism. First, the monomeric transposase binds the 19 bp inverted DNA repeats flanking the transposon. Then, dimerization of the DNA- bound transposase creates a synaptic DNA complex. After nicking of the first DNA strand, excision of the transposon proceeds through a series of intermediates. The transposase then mediates the insertion of the transposon at a new site by strand transfer. The activity of the wild- type tran
   1242..2033    +  CDS            neo: KKA2_KLEPN - Also known as kan, nptII. Experimental evidence at protein level: Swiss-Prot protein existence level 1. Resistance to kanamycin, neomycin, paromomycin, ribostamycin, butirosin and gentamicin B. From Klebsiella pneumoniae.
   2037..2053    +  promoter       AmpR promoter (fragment): bla
   2144..2177    -  protein_bind   FRT (minimal): supports FLP-mediated excision but not integration (Turan and Bode, 2011) FLP recombinase from the Saccharomyces cerevisiae 2μ plasmid
   2239..2325    -  terminator     rrnB T1 terminator: Escherichia coli rrnB; transcription terminator T1 from the E. coli rrnB gene
   2389..2418    -  CDS            CmR (fragment): chloramphenicol acetyltransferase confers resistance to chloramphenicol
   2428..2522    -  terminator     lambda t0 terminator: transcription terminator from phage lambda
   2797..2821    -  misc_feature   bom (fragment): basis of mobility region from pBR322
   2822..2865    +  rep_origin     ori (fragment): high-copy-number ColE1/pMB1/pBR322/pUC origin of replication
   2871..220     -  rep_origin     R6K γ ori (across the origin): γ replication origin from E. coli plasmid R6K; requires the R6K initiator protein pi for replication
>Addgene plasmid #181794 | pDonor14-AcHELIX-KanR (CJT96) | addgene full sequence | sequence record 358229 | Addgene NGS Result
CCTTAGAGGCTATTTAAGTTGCTGATTTATATTAATTTTATTGTTCAAACATGAGAGCTTAGTACGTGAA
ACATGAGAGCTTAGTACGTTAGCCATGAGAGCTTAGTACGTTAGCCATGAGGGTTTAGTTCGTTAAACAT
GAGAGCTTAGTACGTTAAACTTGAGAGCTTAGTACGTGAAACATGAGAGCTTAGTACGTACTATCAACAG
GTTGAACTGCCCATGTTCTTTCCTGCGTTATCAGAGCTTATCGGCCAGCCTCGCAGAGCAGGATTCCCGT
TGAGCACCGCCAGGTGCGAATAAGGGACAGTGAAGAAGGAACACCCGCTCGCGGGTGGGCCTACTTCACC
TATCCTGCCCGGCTGACGCCGTTGGATACACCAAGGAAAGTCTACACGAACCCTTTGGCAAAATCCTGTA
TATCGTGCGAAAAAGGATGGATATACCGAAAAAATCGCTATAATGACCCCGAAGCAGGGTTATGCAGCGG
AAAGTAGTACTTTAGACATCTCTTTACAGAGAAACCTCCTCACACAAAAGGCGTAGTGTACATTCGCAAA
TTAAATGTCGCTTTTCGCAATTTAGTGTCGTTATTCGCAAATTAATGTCGTGGTGGTTGTTTTTCAGAGT
CAATTTAATTATTCTAAGTTTTCGCAAATTAATGTCGCATGAACTTAACATTTACTATACAATAAATTAT
TGCTGCAAGGGCATTATTGGATTATTGATATGTGTTCGATCGCAGCACTCCTGGGGGATCCACTAGTGAG
CTCATGCATGATCTCGAATTAGCTTCAAAAGCGCTCTGAAGTTCCTATACTTTCTAGAGAATAGGAACTT
CGGAATAGGAACTTCAAGATCCCCTGATTCCCTTTGTCAACAGCAATGGATAATTCGATTTAACAAATGC
ATGGCGCAAGGGCTGCTAAAGGAAGCGGAACACGTAGAAAGCCAGTCCGCAGAAACGGTGCTGACCCCGG
ATGAATGTCAGCTACTGGGCTATCTGGACAAGGGAAAACGCAAGCGCAAAGAGAAAGCAGGTAGCTTGCA
GTGGGCTTACATGGCGATAGCTAGACTGGGCGGTTTTATGGACAGCAAGCGAACCGGAATTGCCAGCTGG
GGCGCCCTCTGGTAAGGTTGGGAAGCCCTGCAAAGTAAACTGGATGGCTTTCTTGCCGCCAAGGATCTGA
TGGCGCAGGGGATCAAGATCTGATCAAGAGACAGGATGAGGATCGTTTCGCATGATTGAACAAGATGGAT
TGCACGCAGGTTCTCCGGCCGCTTGGGTGGAGAGGCTATTCGGCTATGACTGGGCACAACAGACAATCGG
CTGCTCTGATGCCGCCGTGTTCCGGCTGTCAGCGCAGGGGCGCCCGGTTCTTTTTGTCAAGACCGACCTG
TCCGGTGCCCTGAATGAACTGCAGGACGAGGCAGCGCGGCTATCGTGGCTGGCCACGACGGGCGTTCCTT
GCGCAGCTGTGCTCGACGTTGTCACTGAAGCGGGAAGGGACTGGCTGCTATTGGGCGAAGTGCCGGGGCA
GGATCTCCTGTCATCCCACCTTGCTCCTGCCGAGAAAGTATCCATCATGGCTGATGCAATGCGGCGGCTG
CATACGCTTGATCCGGCTACCTGCCCATTCGACCACCAAGCGAAACATCGCATCGAGCGAGCACGTACTC
GGATGGAAGCCGGTCTTGTCGATCAGGATGATCTGGACGAAGAGCATCAGGGGCTCGCGCCAGCCGAACT
GTTCGCCAGGCTCAAGGCGCGCATGCCCGACGGCGAGGATCTCGTCGTGACCCATGGCGATGCCTGCTTG
CCGAATATCATGGTGGAAAATGGCCGCTTTTCTGGATTCATCGACTGTGGCCGGCTGGGTGTGGCGGACC
GCTATCAGGACATAGCGTTGGCTACCCGTGATATTGCTGAAGAGCTTGGCGGCGAATGGGCTGACCGCTT
CCTCGTGCTTTACGGTATCGCCGCTCCCGATTCGCAGCGCATCGCCTTCTATCGCCTTCTTGACGAGTTC
TTCTGAATTGAAAAAGGAAGAGTATGAGGATCCAACATTTCCAATCACTAGTGAATTATCTAGAATTATT
CCATTGAGTAAGTTTTTAAGCACATCAGCTTCAAAAGCGCTCTGAAGTTCCTATACTTTCTAGAGAATAG
GAACTTCGGAATAGGTACTTCAAGATCCCCAATTCGAGATCGTCCGGGCCGCAAGCTCCTAGCGGCGGAT
TTGTCCTACTCAGGAGAGCGTTCACCGACAAACAACAGATAAAACGAAAGGCCCAGTCTTTCGACTGAGC
CTTTCGTTTTATTTGATGCCTCAAGCTAGAGAGTCATTACCCCAGGCGTTTAAGGGCACCAATAACTGCC
TTAAAAAAATTACGCCCCGCCCTGCCACTCATCGCAGTCTAGCTTGGATTCTCACCAATAAAAAACGCCC
GGCGGCAACCGAGCGTTCTGAACAAATCCAGATGGAGTTCTGAGGTCATTACTGGATCTATCAACAGGAG
TCCAAGCTCAGCTAATTAAGGACATCTAATTTGCAAAATACCAAATTCTTAACAAACGACATTTAATTTG
CGAAACCAGGTTTTACGACATACAATATGCGAATTAGGTAACTTAGTCTTTTGTAGGGGTAAATAGCTTA
TGATGCTTATAGAATAAAGGTTTTAGTCCTTAAAAGCAGTTGCGACACTAATTTGCGAAAAGCGACATTT
AATTTGCGAACGTACACGTAGAGACGTAGCTGAGGAGGTTTCTCTGTAAAAATGCTACCTCTCGCGATAT
GGTGCACTCTCAGTACAATCTTGTAGCACCGCCTACATACCTCGCTCTGCTAATCCTGTTACCAGCCGGT
TGTCAGCCGTTAAGTGTTCCTGTGTCACTCAAAATTGCTTTGAGAGGCTCTAAGGGCTTCTCAGTGCGTT
ACATCCCTGGCTTGTTGTCCACAACCGTTAAACCTTAAAAGCTTTAAAAGCCTTATATATTCTTTTTTTT
CTTATAAAACTTAAAA
